>Addgene plasmid #145567 | pGBW-m4046451 | addgene full sequence | sequence record 332021 | Addgene NGS Result
GCGGCCGCTTGCTATATTGAAGTACGGATTAGAAGCCGCCGAGCGGGCGACAGCCCTCCGACGGAAGACT
CTCCTCCGTGCGTCCTCGTCTTCACCGGTCGCGTTCCTGAAACGCAGATGTGCCTCGCGCCGCACTGCTC
CGAACAATAAAGATTCTACAATACTAGCTTTTATGGTTATGAAGAGGAAAAATTGGCAGTAACCTGGCCC
CACAAACCTTCAAATTAACGAATCAAATTAACAACCATAGGATGATAATGCGATTAGTTTTTTAGCCTTA
TTTCTGGGGTAATTAATCAGCGAAGCGATGATTTTTGATCTATTAACAGATATATAAATGGAAAAGCTGC
ATAACCACTTTAACTAATACTTTCAACATTTTCAGTTTGTATTACTTCTTATTCAAATGTCATAAAAGTA
TCAACAAAAAATTGTTAATATACCTCTATACTTTAACGTCAAGGAGAAAAAACTATAATGGCAGTGAAAA
GAACAATCAAGGGTACACACCACTGGTTGTTACTCACAATTTTGACTTCACTTTTAGTTTTAGTCCAGAG
TACTCAATGGTCTTTGTTCTTTTTTTTGTATGAAAATGCCTTTTTACCTTTTGCTATGGGTATTATTGCT
ATGTCTGCTTTTGCAATGATGTTTGTCAAACATAAGCATGCATTTCTCTGTTTGTTTTTGTTACCTTCTC
TTGCCACTGTAGCTTATTTTAATATGGTCTATATGCCTGCTAGTTGGGTGATGCGTATTATGACATGGTT
GGATATGGTTGATACTAGTTTGTCTGGTTTTAAGCTAAAAGACTGTGTTATGTATGCATCAGCTGTAGTG
TTACTAATCCTTATGACAGCAAGAACTGTGTATGATGATGGTGCTAGGAGAGTGTGGACACTTATGAATG
TCTTGACACTCGTTTATAAAGTTTATTATGGTAATGCTTTAGATCAAGCCATTTCCATGTGGGCTCTTAT
AATCTCTGTTACTTCTAACTACTCAGGTGTAGTTACAACTGTCATGTTTTTGGCCAGAGGTATTGTTTTT
ATGTGTGTTGAGTATTGCCCTATTTTCTTCATAACTGGTAATACACTTCAGTGTATAATGCTAGTTTATT
GTTTCTTAGGCTATTTTTGTACTTGTTACTTTGGCCTCTTTTGTTTACTCAACCGCTACTTTAGACTGAC
TCTTGGTGTTTATGATTACTTAGTTTCTACACAGGAGTTTAGATATATGAATTCACAGGGACTACTCCCA
CCCAAGAATAGCATAGATGCCTTCAAACTCAACATTAAATTGTTGGGTGTTGGTGGCAAACCTTGTATCA
AAGTAGCCACTGTACTCGTGCCGAGAGGTTCTCACCATCATCACCATCATTAAACAGGCCCCTTTTCCTT
TGTCGATATCATGTAATTAGTTATGTCACGCTTACATTCACGCCCTCCTCCCACATCCGCTCTAACCGAA
AAGGAAGGAGTTAGACAACCTGAAGTCTAGGTCCCTATTTATTTTTTTTAATAGTTATGTTAGTATTAAG
AACGTTATTTATATTTCAAATTTTTCTTTTTTTTCTGTACAAAGCGGCCGCCGAACCACTAGTGCACTGC
AGTACACGGTTTCCTTGAAATTTTTTTGATTCGGTAATCTCCGAACAGAAGGAAGAACGAAGGAAGGAGC
ACAGACTTAGATTGGTATATATACGCATATGTAGTGTTGAAGAAACATGAAATTGCCCAGTATTCTTAAC
CCAACTGCACAGAACAAAAACGTGCAGGAAACGAAGATAAATCATGTCGAAAGCTACATATAAGGAACGT
GCTGCTACTCATCCTAGTCCTGTTGCTGCCAAGCTATTTAATATCATGCACGAAAAGCAAACAAACTTGT
GTGCTTCATTGGATGTTCGTACCACCAAGGAATTACTGGAGTTAGTTGAAGCATTAGGTCCCAAAATTTG
TTTACTAAAAACACATGTGGATATCTTGACTGATTTTTCCATGGAGGGCACAGTTAAGCCGCTAAAGGCA
TTATCCGCCAAGTACAATTTTTTACTCTTCGAGGACAGAAAATTTGCTGACATTGGTAATACAGTCAAAT
TGCAGTACTCTGCGGGTGTATACAGAATAGCAGAATGGGCAGACATTACGAATGCACACGGTGTGGTGGG
CCCAGGTATTGTTAGCGGTTTGAAGCAGGCGGCAGAAGAAGTAACAAAGGAACCTAGAGGCCTTTTGATG
TTAGCAGAATTGTCATGCAAGGGCTCCCTATCTACTGGAGAATATACTAAGGGTACTGTTGACATTGCGA
AGAGCGACAAAGATTTTGTTATCGGCTTTATTGCTCAAAGAGACATGGGTGGAAGAGATGAAGGTTACGA
TTGGTTGATTATGACACCCGGTGTGGGTTTAGATGACAAGGGAGATGCATTGGGTCAACAGTATAGAACC
GTGGATGATGTGGTTTCTACAGGATCTGACATTATTATTGTTGGAAGAGGACTATTTGCAAAGGGAAGGG
ATGCTAAGGTAGAGGGTGAACGTTACAGAAAAGCAGGCTGGGAAGCATATTTGAGAAGATGCGGCCAGCA
AAACTAAAAAACTGTATTATAAGTAAATGCATGTATACTAAACTCACAAATTAGAGCTTCAATTTAATTA
TATCAGTTATTACCCGAGTAACGAAGCATCTGTGCTTCATTTTGTAGAACAAAAATGCAACGCGAGAGCG
CTAATTTTTCAAACAAAGAATCTGAGCTGCATTTTTACAGAACAGAAATGCAACGCGAAAGCGCTATTTT
ACCAACGAAGAATCTGTGCTTCATTTTTGTAAAACAAAAATGCAACGCGAGAGCGCTAATTTTTCAAACA
AAGAATCTGAGCTGCATTTTTACAGAACAGAAATGCAACGCGAGAGCGCTATTTTACCAACAAAGAATCT
ATACTTCTTTTTTGTTCTACAAAAATGCATCCCGAGAGCGCTATTTTTCTAACAAAGCATCTTAGATTAC
TTTTTTTCTCCTTTGTGCGCTCTATAATGCAGTCTCTTGATAACTTTTTGCACTGTAGGTCCGTTAAGGT
TAGAAGAAGGCTACTTTGGTGTCTATTTTCTCTTCCATAAAAAAAGCCTGACTCCACTTCCCGCGTTTAC
TGATTACTAGCGAAGCTGCGGGTGCATTTTTTCAAGATAAAGGCATCCCCGATTATATTCTATACCGATG
TGGATTGCGCATACTTTGTGAACAGAAAGTGATAGCGTTGATGATTCTTCATTGGTCAGAAAATTATGAA
CGGTTTCTTCTATTTTGTCTCTATATACTACGTATAGGAAATGTTTACATTTTCGTATTGTTTTCGATTC
ACTCTATGAATAGTTCTTACTACAATTTTTTTGTCTAAAGAGTAATACTAGAGATAAACATAAAAAATGT
AGAGGTCGAGTTTAGATGCAAGTTCAAGGAGCGAAAGGTGGATGGGTAGGTTATATAGGGATATAGCACA
GAGATATATAGCAAAGAGATACTTTTGAGCAATGTTTGTGGAAGCGGTATTCGCAATATTTTAGTAGCTC
GTTACAGTCCGGTGCGTTTTTGGTTTTTTGAAAGTGCGTCATCAGAGCGCTTTTGGTTTTCAAAAGCGCT
CTGAAGTTCCTATACTTTCTAGCTAGAGAATAGGAACTTCCCGAGCGGCCGCGTGTTACAAGCTTGACTC
CAGCGTAACTGGACTGCAATCAACTCACTGGCTCACCTTCACGGGTGGGCCTTTCTTCGGTAGAAAATCA
AAGGATCTTCTTGAGATCCTTTTTTTCTGCGCGTAATCTGCTGCTTGCAAACAAAAAAACCACCGCTACC
AGCGGTGGTTTGTTTGCCGGATCAAGAGCTACCAACTCTTTTTCCGAGGTAACTGGCTTCAGCAGAGCGC
AGATACCAAATACTGTTCTTCTAGTGTAGCCGTAGTTAGGCCACCACTTCAAGAACTCTGTAGCACCGCC
TACATACCTCGCTCTGCTAATCCTGTTACCAGTGGCTGCTGCCAGTGGCGATAAGTCGTGTCTTACCGGG
TTGGACTCAAGACGATAGTTACCGGATAAGGCGCAGCGGTCGGGCTGAACGGGGGGTTCGTGCACACAGC
CCAGCTTGGAGCGAACGACCTACACCGAACTGAGATACCTACAGCGTGAGCTATGAGAAAGCGCCACGCT
TCCCGAAGGGAGAAAGGCGGACAGGTATCCGGTAAGCGGCAGGGTCGGAACAGGAGAGCGCACGAGGGAG
CTTCCAGGGGTAAACGCCTGGTATCTTTATAGTCCTGTCGGGTTTCGCCACCTCTGACTTGAGCATCGAT
TTTTGTGATGCTCGTCAGGGGGGCGGAGCCTATGGAAAAACGCCAGCAACGCAGAAAGGCCCACCCGAAG
GTGAGCCAGGTGATTACATTTGGGCCCTCATCAGAGGTTTTCACCGTCATCACCGAAACGCGCGAGGCAG
CTGCGGTAAAGCTCATCAGCGTGGTCGTGAAGCGATTCACAGATGTCTGCCTGTTCATCCGCGTCCAGCT
CGTTGAGTTTCTCCAGAAGCGTTAATGTCTGGCTTCTGATAAAGCGGGCCATGTTAAGGGCGGTTTTTTC
CTGTTTGGTCACTTACCAATGCTTAATCAGTGAGGCACCTATCTCAGCGATCTGTCTATTTCGTTCATCC
ATAGTTGCCTGACTCCCCGTCGTGTAGATAACTACGATGCGGGAGGGCTTACCATCTGGCCCCAGTGCTG
CAATGATACCGCGAGACCCACGCTCACCGGCTCCAGATTTATCAGCAATAAACCAGCCAGCCGGGAGGGC
CGAGCGCAGAAGTGATCCTGCAACTTTATCCGCCTCCATCCAGTCTATTAATTGTTGCCGGGAAGCTAGA
GTAAGTAGTTCGCCAGTTAATAGTTTGCGCAACGTTGTTGCCATTGCTACAGGCATCGTGGTGTCACGCT
CGTCGTTTGGTATGGCTTCATTCAGCTCCGGTTCCCAACGATCAAGGCGAGTTACATGATCCCCCATGTT
GTGCAAAAAAGCGGTTAGCTCCTTCGGTCCTCCGATCGTTGCCAGAAGTAAGTTGGCCGCAGTGTTATCA
CTCATGGTTATGGCAGCACTGCATAATTCTCTTACTGTCATGCCATCCGTGAGATGCTTTTCTGTGACTG
GTGAGTACTCAACCAAGTCATTCTGAGAATAGTGTATGCGGCGACCGAGTTGCTCTTGCCCGGCGTCAAT
ACGGGATAATACCGCGCCACATAGCAGAACTTTAAAAGTGCTCATCATTGGAAAACGTTCTTCGGGGCGT
AAACTCTCAAGGATCTTACCGCTGTTGAGATCCAGTTCGATGTAACCCACTCGTGCACCCAACTGATCTT
CAGCATCTTTTACTTTCACCAGCGTTTCTGGGTGAGCAAAAACAGGAAGGCAAAATGCCGCAAAAAAGGG
AATAAGGGCGACACGGAAATGTTGAATACTCATTTTAGCTTCCTTAGCTCCTGAAAATCTCGATAACTCA
AAAAATACGCCCGGTAGTGATCTTATTTCATTATGGTGAAAGTTGGAACCTCTTACGTGCCGATCAAGTC
AAAAGCCTCCGGTCGGAGGCTTTTGACTTTCTGCTATGGAGGTCAGGTATGATTTAAATGGTCAGTTAGA
Features (pLannotate 1.2.2; 13 found; start..end, strand, type, name):
     25..466     +  promoter       GAL1 promoter: S. cerevisiae GAL1; inducible promoter, regulated by Gal4
    481..1344    +  CDS            R1A_SARS2 (fragment): Experimental evidence at protein level: Swiss-Prot protein existence level 1. [Non-structural protein 10]: Plays a pivotal role in viral transcription by stimulating both nsp14 3'-5' exoribonuclease and nsp16 2'-O-methyltransferase activities. Therefore plays an essential role in viral mRNAs cap methylation. From Severe acute respiratory syndrome coronavirus 2 (2019-nCoV) (SARS-CoV-2).
   1409..1581    +  terminator     CYC1 terminator (fragment): S. cerevisiae CYC1; transcription terminator for CYC1
   1617..1793    +  promoter       URA3 promoter (fragment): S. cerevisiae URA3
   1794..2597    +  CDS            URA3: orotidine-5'-phosphate decarboxylase, required for uracil biosynthesis; S. cerevisiae URA3; yeast auxotrophic marker, counterselectable with 5-fluoroorotic acid (5-FOA)
   2680..3662    -  rep_origin     2μ ori: yeast 2μ plasmid origin of replication
   3740..3769    +  terminator     T3Te terminator: phage T3 early transcription terminator
   3791..4378    +  rep_origin     ori: high-copy-number ColE1/pMB1/pBR322/pUC origin of replication
   4390..4417    -  terminator     T7Te terminator: phage T7 early transcription terminator
   4441..4632    -  CDS            rop: Rop protein, which maintains plasmids at low copy number; rop
   4633..5493    -  CDS            AmpR: β-lactamase; bla; confers resistance to ampicillin, carbenicillin, and related antibiotics
   5494..5596    -  promoter       cat promoter: promoter of the E. coli cat gene encoding chloramphenicol acetyltransferase
   5597..5628    -  terminator     tonB terminator: bidirectional E. coli tonB-P14 transcription terminator
