[The description below was written by a language model from this plasmid's Addgene catalogue record and pLannotate feature annotations shown in this document.]
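Description:
pGBW-m4046451 is an episomal yeast expression plasmid for producing SARS-CoV-2 non-structural protein 6 (nsp6) in Saccharomyces cerevisiae. It is an E. coli–yeast shuttle vector. In bacteria it replicates from a ColE1/pUC-type origin, recorded as high copy, and is selected with ampicillin through a β-lactamase gene that the annotation places downstream of a cat promoter. A short rop annotation lies next to AmpR. The bacterial module is bracketed by phage T3Te and T7Te terminators and a tonB terminator, which insulate it from read-through transcription. In yeast, the 2μ origin supports multicopy maintenance. The URA3 marker, with its own promoter, allows selection in ura3 strains on medium lacking uracil and counterselection with 5-FOA.

The payload is a wild-type nsp6 coding sequence of about 860 bp, made by gene synthesis and corresponding to a portion of the ORF1ab polyprotein. It sits between the galactose-inducible, Gal4-regulated GAL1 promoter and the CYC1 transcription terminator, so expression can be switched on by changing the carbon source. The automated annotation identifies this region only as a fragment of the replicase polyprotein 1a, and its accompanying functional text concerns nsp10, a generic database note rather than a description of this insert. The catalogue lists a C-terminal thrombin-cleavable 6xHis tag supplied by the backbone, which would allow metal-affinity purification followed by tag removal. The tag is not separately annotated in the feature table. The sequenced record is 5,670 nt, somewhat larger than the sum of the stated backbone and insert sizes. The construct is suited to inducible expression and purification of nsp6 or to studying its effects in yeast.
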