Addgene plasmid #145567: pGBW-m4046451
Purpose: Yeast Expression plasmid for SARS-CoV-2 nsp6
Depositing lab: Ginkgo Bioworks & Benjie Chen. Depositing organization: Ginkgo Bioworks.
Backbone
  Vector backbone: AmpR; 2u URA3
  Backbone size w/o insert (bp): 4078
  Vector type: Yeast Expression
  Selectable markers: URA3
Growth in bacteria
  Bacterial resistance: Ampicillin, 100 μg/mL
  Growth temperature: 37°C
  Growth strain: DH5alpha
  Copy number: High Copy
Gene/Insert
  Gene/Insert name: SARS-CoV-2 nsp6
  Species: S. cerevisiae (budding yeast); Severe acute respiratory syndrome coronavirus 2
  Insert size (bp): 863
  Mutation: wt
  Entrez Gene: ORF1ab (a.k.a. GU280_gp01)
  Promoter: pGAL1
  Tag / fusion protein: Cleavable thrombin;6xHIS (C terminal on backbone)
  Cloning method: Unknown
Resource information
  A portion of this plasmid was derived from a plasmid made by: GinkgoBioworks
Depositor comments: NCBI Reference Sequence: YP_009725302.1Created by gene synthesis with Not1 site.
How to cite: pGBW-m4046451 was a gift from Ginkgo Bioworks & Benjie Chen (Addgene plasmid # 145567 ; http://n2t.net/addgene:145567 ; RRID:Addgene_145567)
